>Addgene plasmid #71449 | pLEGFP-K685R-STAT3 | addgene partial sequence | sequence record 131063 | EGFP-N 5'-CGTCGCCGTCCAGCTCGACCAG-3'
CCTTGCTCACCATGGTGGCGACCGGTGGATCCCGGGCCCGCGGTACCGTCGACTGCAGAATTCGAAGCTT
TCACTTGTCATCGTCGTCCTTGTAGTCCATGGGGGAGGTAGCGCACTCCGAGGTCAACTCCATGTCAAAG
GTGAGGGACTCAAACTGCCCTCCTGCTGAGGGTTCAGCACCTTCACCATTATTTCCAAACTGCATCAATG
AATCTAAAGTGCGGGGGGACATCGGCAGGTCAATGGTATTGCTGCAGGTCGTTGGTGTCACACAGATAAA
CTTGGTCTTCAGGTATGGGGCAGCGCTACCTGGGTCAGCTTCAGGATGCTCCTGGCTCTCTGGCCGACAA
TACCTTCCGAATGCCTCCTCCTTGGGAATGTCAGGATAGAGATAGACCAGTGGAGACACCAGGATATTGG
TAGCATCCATGATCTTATAGCCCATGATGATTTCAGCAAATGACATGTTGTTCAGCTGCTGCTTTGTGTA
TGGTTCCACGGACTGGATCTGGGTCTTACCGCTGATGTCCTTCTCCACCCAAGTGAAAGTGACGCCTCCT
TCTTTGCTGCTTTCACTGAATCTTAGCAGGAAGGTGCCTGGAGGCTTAGTGCTCAAGATGGCCCGCTCCC
GCTCCTTACTGATAAAGCCCATGATGTACCCTTCGTTCCAAAGGGCCAGGATGTACTTTTTCACAAGGTC
AATGATATTGTCCAGCCAGACCCAGAAGGAGAAGCCCTTGCCAGCCATGTTTTCTTTGCAA
