[The description below was written by a language model from this plasmid's Addgene catalogue record.]
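Description:
pLEGFP-K685R-STAT3 is a retroviral expression plasmid built on the Clontech pLEGFP-N1-neo backbone and designed to deliver a mutant form of human STAT3 into mammalian cells. It is propagated in bacteria under ampicillin selection, and transduced or transfected mammalian cells can be selected with G418 through the neomycin resistance marker carried on the backbone. No feature table accompanies the record, so the long terminal repeats, packaging signal and bacterial origin expected in a vector of this type are not individually documented here, and the copy number is listed as unknown.

The insert is human STAT3 carrying a K685R substitution, which replaces lysine 685 with arginine, a conservative change commonly used to block modification of a specific lysine while preserving its positive charge. Expression is driven by a CMV promoter. Despite the "LEGFP" in the name, the record explicitly notes that the protein is tagged with FLAG at its C terminus rather than fused to GFP, so detection and immunoprecipitation would rely on the FLAG epitope and not on fluorescence. The insert was introduced by restriction cloning with HindIII at the 5′ end; the 3′ site is not recorded.

The stated purpose is retroviral expression of K685R-STAT3. After packaging into retroviral particles, the construct allows stable integration and G418 selection of cell populations expressing the mutant. The associated publication concerns the dependence of STAT3-driven transcription on lysine methylation, which suggests this mutant was used to compare lysine-site variants with wild-type STAT3, although the record does not spell out its specific experimental role.
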