Addgene plasmid #71449: pLEGFP-K685R-STAT3
Purpose: Retroviral expression of K685R-STAT3. Please note that this plasmid contains K685R-STAT3 tagged with FLAG, not GFP.
Depositing lab: George Stark. Depositing organization: Cleveland Clinic Foundation. Publication: STAT3-driven transcription depends upon the dimethylation of K49 by EZH2. Dasgupta M, Dermawan JK, Willard B, Stark GR. Proc Natl Acad Sci U S A. 2015 Mar 31;112(13):3985-90. doi: 10.1073/pnas.1503152112. Epub 2015 Mar 12. PubMed 25767098.
Backbone
  Vector backbone: pLEGFP-N1-neo
  Backbone manufacturer: Clontech
  Vector type: Retroviral
  Selectable markers: Neomycin (select with G418)
Growth in bacteria
  Bacterial resistance: Ampicillin, 100 μg/mL
  Growth temperature: 37°C
  Growth strain: NEB Stable
  Copy number: Unknown
Gene/Insert
  Gene/Insert name: STAT3
  Species: H. sapiens (human)
  Mutation: K685R
  Entrez Gene: STAT3 (a.k.a. ADMIO, ADMIO1, APRF, HIES)
  Promoter: CMV
  Tag / fusion protein: FLAG (C terminal on backbone)
  Cloning method: Restriction Enzyme; 5′ cloning site HindIII (unknown if destroyed); 3′ cloning site unknown (unknown if destroyed)
  Sequencing primers: 5′ CMV-F; 3′ EGFP-N
Terms and licenses: Academic/Nonprofit Terms; Industry Terms: Not Available to Industry
How to cite: pLEGFP-K685R-STAT3 was a gift from George Stark (Addgene plasmid # 71449 ; http://n2t.net/addgene:71449 ; RRID:Addgene_71449)
